>Addgene plasmid #215063 | mCerulean-PCNA-PuroR | addgene full sequence | sequence record 429216 | Addgene NGS Result
CTGCAGCCTGAATATGGGCCAAACAGGATATCTGTGGTAAGCAGTTCCTGCCCCGGCTCAGGGCCAAGAA
CAGATGGAACAGCTGAATATGGGCCAAACAGGATATCTGTGGTAAGCAGTTCCTGCCCCGGCTCAGGGCC
AAGAACAGATGGTCCCCAGATGCGGTCCAGCCCTCAGCAGTTTCTAGAGAACCATCAGATGTTTCCAGGG
TGCCCCAAGGACCTGAAATGACCCTGTGCCTTATTTGAACTAACCAATCAGTTCGCTTCTCGCTTCTGTT
CGCGCGCTTCTGCTCCCCGAGCTCAATAAAAGAGCCCACAACCCCTCACTCGGGGCGCCAGTCCTCCGAT
TGACTGAGTCGCCCGGGTACCCGTGTATCCAATAAACCCTCTTGCAGTTGCATCCGACTTGTGGTCTCGC
TGTTCCTTGGGAGGGTCTCCTCTGAGTGATTGACTACCCGTCAGCGGGGGTCTTTCATTTGGGGGCTCGT
CCGGGATCGGGAGACCCCTGCCCAGGGACCACCGACCCACCACCGGGAGGCAAGCTGGCCAGCAACTTAT
CTGTGTCTGTCCGATTGTCTAGTGTCTATGACTGATTTTATGCGCCTGCGTCGGTACTAGTTAGCTAACT
AGCTCTGTATCTGGCGGACCCGTGGTGGAACTGACGAGTTCTGAACACCCGGCCGCAACCCTGGGAGACG
TCCCAGGGACTTTGGGGGCCGTTTTTGTGGCCCGACCTGAGGAAGGGAGTCGATGTGGAATCCGACCCCG
TCAGGATATGTGGTTCTGGTAGGAGACGAGAACCTAAAACAGTTCCCGCCTCCGTCTGAATTTTTGCTTT
CGGTTTGGAACCGAAGCCGCGCGTCTTGTCTGCTGCAGCGCTGCAGCATCGTTCTGTGTTGTCTCTGTCT
GACTGTGTTTCTGTATTTGTCTGAAAATTAGGGCCAGACTGTTACCACTCCCTTAAGTTTGACCTTAGGT
CACTGGAAAGATGTCGAGCGGATCGCTCACAACCAGTCGGTAGATGTCAAGAAGAGACGTTGGGTTACCT
TCTGCTCTGCAGAATGGCCAACCTTTAACGTCGGATGGCCGCGAGACGGCACCTTTAACCGAGACCTCAT
CACCCAGGTTAAGATCAAGGTCTTTTCACCTGGCCCGCATGGACACCCAGACCAGGTCCCCTACATCGTG
ACCTGGGAAGCCTTGGCTTTTGACCCCCCTCCCTGGGTCAAGCCCTTTGTACACCCTAAGCCTCCGCCTC
CTCTTCCTCCATCCGCCCCGTCTCTCCCCCTTGAACCTCCTCGTTCGACCCCGCCTCGATCCTCCCTTTA
TCCAGCCCTCACTCCTTCTCTAGGCGCCGGCCGGATCCCGCCACCATGGGAGCATCACCAAAAAAGAAGA
GAAAGGTACCGGTCGCCACCATGGTGAGCAAGGGCGAGGAGCTGTTCACCGGGGTGGTGCCCATCCTGGT
CGAGCTGGACGGCGACGTAAACGGCCACAAGTTCAGCGTGTCCGGCGAGGGCGAGGGCGATGCCACCTAC
GGCAAGCTGACCCTGAAGTTCATCTGCACCACCGGCAAGCTGCCCGTGCCCTGGCCCACCCTCGTGACCA
CCCTGACCTGGGGCGTGCAGTGCTTCGCCCGCTACCCCGACCACATGAAGCAGCACGACTTCTTCAAGTC
CGCCATGCCCGAAGGCTACGTCCAGGAGCGCACCATCTTCTTCAAGGACGACGGCAACTACAAGACCCGC
GCCGAGGTGAAGTTCGAGGGCGACACCCTGGTGAACCGCATCGAGCTGAAGGGCATCGACTTCAAGGAGG
ACGGCAACATCCTGGGGCACAAGCTGGAGTACAACGCCATCAGCGACAACGTCTATATCACCGCCGACAA
GCAGAAGAACGGCATCAAGGCCAACTTCAAGATCCGCCACAACATCGAGGACGGCAGCGTGCAGCTCGCC
GACCACTACCAGCAGAACACCCCCATCGGCGACGGCCCCGTGCTGCTGCCCGACAACCACTACCTGAGCA
CCCAGTCCAAGCTGAGCAAAGACCCCAACGAGAAGCGCGATCACATGGTCCTGCTGGAGTTCGTGACCGC
CGCCGGGATCACTCTCGGCATGGACGAGCTGTACAAGTCCGGAGAAGGGCAAGGGCAAGGGCAAGGGCCG
GGCCGCGGCTACGCGTATCGATCCATGTTCGAGGCGCGCCTGGTCCAGGGCTCCATCCTCAAGAAGGTGT
TGGAGGCACTCAAGGACCTCATCAACGAGGCCTGCTGGGATATTAGCTCCAGCGGTGTAAACCTGCAGAG
CATGGACTCGTCCCACGTCTCTTTGGTGCAGCTCACCCTGCGGTCTGAGGGCTTCGACACCTACCGCTGC
GACCGCAACCTGGCCATGGGCGTGAACCTCACCAGTATGTCCAAAATACTAAAATGCGCCGGCAATGAAG
ATATCATTACACTAAGGGCCGAAGATAACGCGGATACCTTGGCGCTAGTATTTGAAGCACCAAACCAGGA
GAAAGTTTCAGACTATGAAATGAAGTTGATGGATTTAGATGTTGAACAACTTGGAATTCCAGAACAGGAG
TACAGCTGTGTAGTAAAGATGCCTTCTGGTGAATTTGCACGTATATGCCGAGATCTCAGCCATATTGGAG
ATGCTGTTGTAATTTCCTGTGCAAAAGACGGAGTGAAATTTTCTGCAAGTGGAGAACTTGGAAATGGAAA
CATTAAATTGTCACAGACAAGTAATGTCGATAAAGAGGAGGAAGCTGTTACCATAGAGATGAATGAACCA
GTTCAACTAACTTTTGCACTGAGGTACCTGAACTTCTTTACAAAAGCCACTCCACTCTCTTCAACGGTGA
CACTCAGTATGTCTGCAGATGTACCCCTTGTTGTAGAGTATAAAATTGCGGATATGGGACACTTAAAATA
CTACTTGGCTCCCAAGATCGAGGATGAAGAAGGATCTTAGGTCGACCCTGTGGAATGTGTGTCAGTTAGG
GTGTGGAAAGTCCCCAGGCTCCCCAGCAGGCAGAAGTATGCAAAGCATGCATCTCAATTAGTCAGCAACC
AGGTGTGGAAAGTCCCCAGGCTCCCCAGCAGGCAGAAGTATGCAAAGCATGCATCTCAATTAGTCAGCAA
CCATAGTCCCGCCCCTAACTCCGCCCATCCCGCCCCTAACTCCGCCCAGTTCCGCCCATTCTCCGCCCCA
TGGCTGACTAATTTTTTTTATTTATGCAGAGGCCGAGGCCGCCTCGGCCTCTGAGCTATTCCAGAAGTAG
TGAGGAGGCTTTTTTGGAGGCCTAGGCTTTTGCAAAAAGCTTACCATGACCGAGTACAAGCCCACGGTGC
GCCTCGCCACCCGCGACGACGTCCCCAGGGCCGTACGCACCCTCGCCGCCGCGTTCGCCGACTACCCCGC
CACGCGCCACACCGTCGATCCGGACCGCCACATCGAGCGGGTCACCGAGCTGCAAGAACTCTTCCTCACG
CGCGTCGGGCTCGACATCGGCAAGGTGTGGGTCGCGGACGACGGCGCCGCGGTGGCGGTCTGGACCACGC
CGGAGAGCGTCGAAGCGGGGGCGGTGTTCGCCGAGATCGGCCCGCGCATGGCCGAGTTGAGCGGTTCCCG
GCTGGCCGCGCAGCAACAGATGGAAGGCCTCCTGGCGCCGCACCGGCCCAAGGAGCCCGCGTGGTTCCTG
GCCACCGTCGGCGTCTCGCCCGACCACCAGGGCAAGGGTCTGGGCAGCGCCGTCGTGCTCCCCGGAGTGG
AGGCGGCCGAGCGCGCCGGGGTGCCCGCCTTCCTGGAGACCTCCGCGCCCCGCAACCTCCCCTTCTACGA
GCGGCTCGGCTTCACCGTCACCGCCGACGTCGAGGTGCCCGAAGGACCGCGCACCTGGTGCATGACCCGC
AAGCCCGGTGCCTGACGCCCGCCCCACGACCCGCAGCGCCCGACCGAAAGGAGCGCACGACCCCATGCAT
CGATAAAATAAAAGATTTTATTTAGTCTCCAGAAAAAGGGGGGAATGAAAGACCCCACCTGTAGGTTTGG
CAAGCTAGCTTAAGTAACGCCATTTTGCAAGGCATGGAAAAATACATAACTGAGAATAGAGAAGTTCAGA
TCAAGGTCAGGAACAGATGGAACAGCTGAATATGGGCCAAACAGGATATCTGTGGTAAGCAGTTCCTGCC
CCGGCTCAGGGCCAAGAACAGATGGAACAGCTGAATATGGGCCAAACAGGATATCTGTGGTAAGCAGTTC
CTGCCCCGGCTCAGGGCCAAGAACAGATGGTCCCCAGATGCGGTCCAGCCCTCAGCAGTTTCTAGAGAAC
CATCAGATGTTTCCAGGGTGCCCCAAGGACCTGAAATGACCCTGTGCCTTATTTGAACTAACCAATCAGT
TCGCTTCTCGCTTCTGTTCGCGCGCTTCTGCTCCCCGAGCTCAATAAAAGAGCCCACAACCCCTCACTCG
GGGCGCCAGTCCTCCGATTGACTGAGTCGCCCGGGTACCCGTGTATCCAATAAACCCTCTTGCAGTTGCA
TCCGACTTGTGGTCTCGCTGTTCCTTGGGAGGGTCTCCTCTGAGTGATTGACTACCCGTCAGCGGGGGTC
TTTCACATGCAGCATGTATCAAAATTAATTTGGTTTTTTTTCTTAAGTATTTACATTAAATGGCCATAGT
TGCATTAATGAATCGGCCAACGCGCGGGGAGAGGCGGTTTGCGTATTGGGCGCTCTTCCGCTTCCTCGCT
CACTGACTCGCTGCGCTCGGTCGTTCGGCTGCGGCGAGCGGTATCAGCTCACTCAAAGGCGGTAATACGG
TTATCCACAGAATCAGGGGATAACGCAGGAAAGAACATGTGAGCAAAAGGCCAGCAAAAGGCCAGGAACC
GTAAAAAGGCCGCGTTGCTGGCGTTTTTCCATAGGCTCCGCCCCCCTGACGAGCATCACAAAAATCGACG
CTCAAGTCAGAGGTGGCGAAACCCGACAGGACTATAAAGATACCAGGCGTTTCCCCCTGGAAGCTCCCTC
GTGCGCTCTCCTGTTCCGACCCTGCCGCTTACCGGATACCTGTCCGCCTTTCTCCCTTCGGGAAGCGTGG
CGCTTTCTCATAGCTCACGCTGTAGGTATCTCAGTTCGGTGTAGGTCGTTCGCTCCAAGCTGGGCTGTGT
GCACGAACCCCCCGTTCAGCCCGACCGCTGCGCCTTATCCGGTAACTATCGTCTTGAGTCCAACCCGGTA
AGACACGACTTATCGCCACTGGCAGCAGCCACTGGTAACAGGATTAGCAGAGCGAGGTATGTAGGCGGTG
CTACAGAGTTCTTGAAGTGGTGGCCTAACTACGGCTACACTAGAAGAACAGTATTTGGTATCTGCGCTCT
GCTGAAGCCAGTTACCTTCGGAAAAAGAGTTGGTAGCTCTTGATCCGGCAAACAAACCACCGCTGGTAGC
GGTGGTTTTTTTGTTTGCAAGCAGCAGATTACGCGCAGAAAAAAAGGATCTCAAGAAGATCCTTTGATCT
TTTCTACGGGGTCTGACGCTCAGTGGAACGAAAACTCACGTTAAGGGATTTTGGTCATGAGATTATCAAA
AAGGATCTTCACCTAGATCCTTTTGCGGCCGCAAATCAATCTAAAGTATATATGAGTAAACTTGGTCTGA
CAGTTACCAATGCTTAATCAGTGAGGCACCTATCTCAGCGATCTGTCTATTTCGTTCATCCATAGTTGCC
TGACTCCCCGTCGTGTAGATAACTACGATACGGGAGGGCTTACCATCTGGCCCCAGTGCTGCAATGATAC
CGCGAGACCCACGCTCACCGGCTCCAGATTTATCAGCAATAAACCAGCCAGCCGGAAGGGCCGAGCGCAG
AAGTGGTCCTGCAACTTTATCCGCCTCCATCCAGTCTATTAATTGTTGCCGGGAAGCTAGAGTAAGTAGT
TCGCCAGTTAATAGTTTGCGCAACGTTGTTGCCATTGCTACAGGCATCGTGGTGTCACGCTCGTCGTTTG
GTATGGCTTCATTCAGCTCCGGTTCCCAACGATCAAGGCGAGTTACATGATCCCCCATGTTGTGCAAAAA
AGCGGTTAGCTCCTTCGGTCCTCCGATCGTTGTCAGAAGTAAGTTGGCCGCAGTGTTATCACTCATGGTT
ATGGCAGCACTGCATAATTCTCTTACTGTCATGCCATCCGTAAGATGCTTTTCTGTGACTGGTGAGTACT
CAACCAAGTCATTCTGAGAATAGTGTATGCGGCGACCGAGTTGCTCTTGCCCGGCGTCAATACGGGATAA
TACCGCGCCACATAGCAGAACTTTAAAAGTGCTCATCATTGGAAAACGTTCTTCGGGGCGAAAACTCTCA
AGGATCTTACCGCTGTTGAGATCCAGTTCGATGTAACCCACTCGTGCACCCAACTGATCTTCAGCATCTT
TTACTTTCACCAGCGTTTCTGGGTGAGCAAAAACAGGAAGGCAAAATGCCGCAAAAAAGGGAATAAGGGC
GACACGGAAATGTTGAATACTCATACTCTTCCTTTTTCAATATTATTGAAGCATTTATCAGGGTTATTGT
CTCATGAGCGGATACATATTTGAATGTATTTAGAAAAATAAACAAATAGGGGTTCCGCGCACATTTCCCC
GAAAAGTGCCAC
Features (pLannotate 1.2.2; 14 found; start..end, strand, type, name):
      8..477     +  LTR            LTR: long terminal repeat from Moloney murine leukemia virus
    601..875     +  misc_feature   MESV Ψ (fragment): packaging signal of murine embryonic stem cell virus
    942..1358    +  CDS            gag (truncated): truncated Moloney murine leukemia virus (MMLV) gag gene lacking the start codon
   1388..1408    +  CDS            SV40 NLS: nuclear localization signal of SV40 (simian virus 40) large T antigen
   1421..2137    +  CDS            mCerulean: mCerulean is a basic (constitutively fluorescent) cyan fluorescent protein published in 2005, derived from Aequorea victoria. It is reported to be a very rapidly-maturing monomer.
   2195..2977    +  CDS            PCNA: PCNA_HUMAN - Experimental evidence at protein level: Swiss-Prot protein existence level 1. Auxiliary protein of DNA polymerase delta and is involved in the control of eukaryotic DNA replication by increasing the polymerase's processibility during elongation of the leading strand. Induces a robust stimulatory effect on the 3'-5' exonuclease and 3'- phosphodiesterase, but not apurinic-apyrimidinic (AP) endonuclease, APEX2 activities. Has to be loaded onto DNA in order to be able to stimulate APEX2. Plays a key role in DNA damage response (DDR) by being conveniently positioned at the replication
   2997..3326    +  promoter       SV40 promoter: SV40 enhancer and early promoter
   3336..3935    +  CDS            PuroR: puromycin N-acetyltransferase; pac from Streptomyces alboniger; confers resistance to puromycin
   4034..4155    +  LTR            3' LTR (ΔU3) (fragment): self-inactivating 3' long terminal repeat (LTR) from Moloney murine leukemia virus
   4156..4625    +  LTR            LTR: long terminal repeat from Moloney murine leukemia virus
   4691..4743    -  CDS            lacI (fragment): lac repressor; lacI; The lac repressor binds to the lac operator to inhibit transcription in E. coli. This inhibition can be relieved by adding lactose or isopropyl-β-D-thiogalactopyranoside (IPTG).
   4926..5514    -  rep_origin     ori: high-copy-number ColE1/pMB1/pBR322/pUC origin of replication
   5674..6534    -  CDS            AmpR: β-lactamase; bla; confers resistance to ampicillin, carbenicillin, and related antibiotics
   6535..6639    -  promoter       AmpR promoter: bla
