[The description below was written by a language model from this plasmid's Addgene catalogue record and pLannotate feature annotations shown in this document.]
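Description:
mCerulean-PCNA-PuroR is a gammaretroviral expression vector built on the pBABE backbone for stable delivery of a fluorescently tagged human PCNA into mammalian cells. In bacteria it is maintained through a high-copy ColE1/pUC-type origin and selected with ampicillin via the β-lactamase gene and its native promoter. The viral portion is flanked by Moloney murine leukemia virus long terminal repeats and carries a packaging signal (annotated as an MESV Ψ fragment) followed by a truncated gag segment lacking its start codon. Together these elements allow the transcript to be efficiently encapsidated when the plasmid is introduced into a packaging cell line that supplies the viral proteins in trans. A short fragment annotated as a self-inactivating ΔU3 LTR lies immediately upstream of the complete 3' LTR. Because a full LTR is present, this most likely reflects an annotation overlap rather than a true self-inactivating design.

The payload is transcribed from the 5' LTR, the promoter listed in the record. The annotated coding features run in order from an SV40 large T antigen nuclear localization signal, through the monomeric cyan fluorescent protein mCerulean, to human PCNA, the sliding clamp that acts as a processivity factor for DNA polymerase delta. This matches the catalogue description of an N-terminal mCerulean tag, and the NLS presumably directs the fusion to the nucleus. Downstream, an internal SV40 enhancer/early promoter drives puromycin N-acetyltransferase, so transduced cells can be selected with puromycin. The record states only that the construct expresses mCerulean-PCNA in mammalian cells. Fluorescent PCNA fusions of this kind are commonly used as live-cell markers of replication foci and S-phase progression, and the associated publication concerns D-type cyclins and DNA mismatch repair.
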