Addgene plasmid #215063: mCerulean-PCNA-PuroR
Purpose: Expresses mCerulean-PCNA in mammalian cells from a retroviral vector.
Depositing lab: Michele Pagano. Depositing organization: NYU Grossman School of Medicine. Publication: CDK-independent role of D-type cyclins in regulating DNA mismatch repair. Rona G, Miwatani-Minter B, Zhang Q, Goldberg HV, Kerzhnerman MA, Howard JB, Simoneschi D, Lane E, Hobbs JW, Sassani E, Wang AA, Keegan S, Laverty DJ, Piett CG, Pongor LS, Xu ML, Andrade J, Thomas A, Sicinski P, Askenazi M, Ueberheide B, Fenyo D, Nagel ZD, Pagano M. Mol Cell. 2024 Feb 29:S1097-2765(24)00129-1. doi: 10.1016/j.molcel.2024.02.010. PubMed 38458201.
Backbone
  Vector backbone: pBABE
  Vector type: Mammalian Expression, Retroviral
  Selectable markers: Puromycin
Growth in bacteria
  Bacterial resistance: Ampicillin, 100 μg/mL
  Growth temperature: 37°C
  Growth strain: NEB Stable
  Copy number: High Copy
Gene/Insert
  Gene/Insert name: PCNA
  Species: H. sapiens (human)
  Entrez Gene: PCNA (a.k.a. ATLD2)
  Promoter: LTR
  Tag / fusion protein: mCerulean (N terminal on insert)
  Cloning method: Unknown
  Sequencing primers: 5′ pBABE 5'; 3′ pBABE 3'
Terms and licenses: Academic/Nonprofit Terms; Industry Terms: Not Available to Industry
How to cite: mCerulean-PCNA-PuroR was a gift from Michele Pagano (Addgene plasmid # 215063 ; http://n2t.net/addgene:215063 ; RRID:Addgene_215063)
